>Addgene plasmid #103213 | LSB-hsa-miR-1306-5p | depositor full sequence | sequence record 195475 | Full Sequence
AATTGAGGGGATAACGCAGGAAAGAACATGTGAGCAAAAGGCCAGCAAAAGGCCAGGAACCGTAAAAAGG
CCGCGTTGCTGGCGTTTTTCCATAGGCTCCGCCCCCCTGACGAGCATCACAAAAATCGACGCTCAAGTCA
GAGGTGGCGAAACCCGACAGGACTATAAAGATACCAGGCGTTTCCCCCTGGAAGCTCCCTCGTGCGCTCT
CCTGTTCCGACCCTGCCGCTTACCGGATACCTGTCCGCCTTTCTCCCTTCGGGAAGCGTGGCGCTTTCTC
ATAGCTCACGCTGTAGGTATCTCAGTTCGGTGTAGGTCGTTCGCTCCAAGCTGGGCTGTGTGCACGAACC
CCCCGTTCAGCCCGACCGCTGCGCCTTATCCGGTAACTATCGTCTTGAGTCCAACCCGGTAAGACACGAC
TTATCGCCACTGGCAGCAGCCACTGGTAACAGGATTAGCAGAGCGAGGTATGTAGGCGGTGCTACAGAGT
TCTTGAAGTGGTGGCCTAACTACGGCTACACTAGAAGAACAGTATTTGGTATCTGCGCTCTGCTGAAGCC
AGTTACCTTCGGAAAAAGAGTTGGTAGCTCTTGATCCGGCAAACAAACCACCGCTGGTAGCGGTGGTTTT
TTTGTTTGCAAGCAGCAGATTACGCGCAGAAAAAAAGGATCTCAAGAAGATCCTTTGATCTTTTCTACGG
GGTCTGACGCTCAGTGGAACGAAAACTCACGTTAAGGGATTTTGGTCATGAGATTATCAAAAAGGATCTT
CACCTAGATCCTTTTAAATTAAAAATGAAGTTTTAAATCAATCTAAAGTATATATGAGTAAACTTGGTCT
GACAGTTACCAATGCTTAATCAGTGAGGCACCTATCTCAGCGATCTGTCTATTTCGTTCATCCATAGTTG
CCTGACTCCCCGTCGTGTAGATAACTACGATACGGGAGGGCTTACCATCTGGCCCCAGTGCTGCAATGAT
ACCGCGAGAACCACGCTCACCGGCTCCAGATTTATCAGCAATAAACCAGCCAGCCGGAAGGGCCGAGCGC
AGAAGTGGTCCTGCAACTTTATCCGCCTCCATCCAGTCTATTAATTGTTGCCGGGAAGCTAGAGTAAGTA
GTTCGCCAGTTAATAGTTTGCGCAACGTTGTTGCCATTGCTACAGGCATCGTGGTGTCACGCTCGTCGTT
TGGTATGGCTTCATTCAGCTCCGGTTCCCAACGATCAAGGCGAGTTACATGATCCCCCATGTTGTGCAAA
AAAGCGGTTAGCTCCTTCGGTCCTCCGATCGTTGTCAGAAGTAAGTTGGCCGCAGTGTTATCACTCATGG
TTATGGCAGCACTGCATAATTCTCTTACTGTCATGCCATCCGTAAGATGCTTTTCTGTGACTGGTGAGTA
CTCAACCAAGTCATTCTGAGAATAGTGTATGCGGCGACCGAGTTGCTCTTGCCCGGCGTCAATACGGGAT
AATACCGCGCCACATAGCAGAACTTTAAAAGTGCTCATCATTGGAAAACGTTCTTCGGGGCGAAAACTCT
CAAGGATCTTACCGCTGTTGAGATCCAGTTCGATGTAACCCACTCGTGCACCCAACTGATCTTCAGCATC
TTTTACTTTCACCAGCGTTTCTGGGTGAGCAAAAACAGGAAGGCAAAATGCCGCAAAAAAGGGAATAAGG
GCGACACGGAAATGTTGAATACTCATACTCTTCCTTTTTCAATATTATTGAAGCATTTATCAGGGTTATT
GTCTCATGAGCGGATACATATTTGAATGTAGCTCCGAATTTCTCGAGGGCTTGTCGACGACGGCGGTCTC
CGTCGTCAGGATCATGAATTCGACCCGCCTGCCACCATGACCGAGTACAAGCCCACGGTGCGCCTCGCCA
CCCGCGACGACGTCCCCCGGGCCGTACGCACCCTCGCCGCCGCGTTCGCCGACTACCCCGCCACGCGCCA
CACCGTCGACCCGGACCGCCACATCGAGCGGGTCACCGAGCTGCAAGAACTCTTCCTCACGCGCGTCGGG
CTCGACATCGGCAAGGTGTGGGTCGCGGACGACGGCGCCGCGGTGGCGGTCTGGACCACGCCGGAGAGCG
TCGAAGCGGGGGCGGTGTTCGCCGAGATCGGCCCGCGCATGGCCGAGTTGAGCGGTTCCCGGCTGGCCGC
GCAGCAACAGATGGAAGGCCTCCTGGCGCCGCACCGGCCCAAGGAGCCCGCGTGGTTCCTGGCCACCGTC
GGCGTCTCGCCCGACCACCAGGGCAAGGGTCTGGGCAGCGCCGTCGTGCTCCCCGGAGTGGAGGCGGCCG
AGCGCGCCGGGGTGCCCGCCTTCCTGGAGACATCCGCGCCCCGCAACCTCCCCTTCTACGAGCGGCTCGG
CTTCACCGTCACCGCCGACGTCGAGGTGCCCGAAGGACCGCGCACCTGGTGCATGACCCGCAAGCCCGGT
GCCTGATACGCGTGAATTCACTCCTCAGGTGCAGGCTGCCTATCAGAAGGTGGTGGCTGGTGTGGCCAAT
GCCCTGGCTCACAAATACCACTGAGATCTTTTTCCCTCTGCCAAAAATTATGGGGACATCATGAAGCCCC
TTGAGCATCTGACTTCTGGCTAATAAAGGAAATTTATTTTCATTGCAATAGTGTGTTGGAATTTTTTGTG
TCTCTCACTCGGAAGGACATATGGGAGGGCAAATCATTTAAAACATCAGAATGAGTATTTGGTTTAGAGT
TTGGCAACATATGCCCATATGCTGGCTGCCATGAACAAAGGTTGGCTATAAAGAGGTCATCAGTATATGA
AACAGCCCCCTGCTGTCCATTCCTTATTCCATAGAAAAGCCTTGACTTGAGGTTAGATTTTTTTTATATT
TTGTTTTGTGTTATTTTTTTCTTTAACATCCCTAAAATTTTCCTTACATGTTTTACTAGCCAGATTTTTC
CTCCTCTCCTGACTACTCCCAGTCATAGCTGTCCCTCTTCTCTTATGGAGATCCCTCGACCTGCAGCCCA
AGCTTGAATTCTCTAGAATTACCCTGTTATCCCTATGCTTGGTTTACCGAGCTCTTATTGGTTTTCAAAC
TTCATTGACTGTGCCCAACGCGCCTGGGAGCTCACGGGGACAGCCCCCCCCCAAAGCCCCCAGGGATGTA
ATTACGTCCCTCCCCCGCTAGGGGGCAGCAGCGAGCCGCCCGGGGCTCCGCTCCGGTCCGGCGCTCCCCC
CGCATCCCCGAGCCGGCAGCGTGCGGGGACAGCCCGGGCACGGGGAAGGTGGCACGGGATCGCTTTCCTC
TGAACGCTTCTCGCTGCTCTTTGAGCCTGCAGACACCTGGGGGGATACGGGGAAAAAGCTAGGCTGAAAG
ACCGGTTCTTAGAATGACACGCGCCTGGGAGCTCACGGGGACAGCCCCCCCCCAAAGCCCCCAGGGATGT
AATTACGTCCCTCCCCCGCTAGGGGGCAGCAGCGAGCCGCCCGGGGCTCCGCTCCGGTCCGGCGCTCCCC
CCGCATCCCCGAGCCGGCAGCGTGCGGGGACAGCCCGGGCACGGGGAAGGTGGCACGGGATCGCTTTCCT
CTGAACGCTTCTCGCTGCTCTTTGAGCCTGCAGACACCTGGGGGGATACGGGGAAAAAGCTAACTTCTGA
GACGACAACTTTGTATAGAAAAGTTGGCTCCGAATTCGCCCTTGACAGCAGAGATCCAGTTTGGTTAATT
AATTGGCTCCGGTGCCCGTCAGTGGGCAGAGCGCACATCGCCCACAGTCCCCGAGAAGTTGTGGGGAGGG
GTCGGCAATTGAACCGGTGCCTAGAGAAGGTGGCGCGGGGTAAACTGGGAAAGTGATGTCGTGTACTGGC
TCCGCCTTTTTCCCGAGGGTGGGGGAGAACCGTATATAAGTGCAGTAGTCGCCGTGAACGTTCTTTTTCG
CAACGGGTTTGCCGCCAGAACACAGGTAAGTGCCGTGTGTGGTTCCCGCGGGCCTGGCCTCTTTACGGGT
TATGGCCCTTGCGTGCCTTGAATTACTTCCACCTGGCTGCAGTACGTGATTCTTGATCCCGAGCTTCGGG
TTGGAAGTGGGTGGGAGAGTTCGAGGCCTTGCGCTTAAGGAGCCCCTTCGCCTCGTGCTTGAGTTGAGGC
CTGGCCTGGGCGCTGGGGCCGCCGCGTGCGAATCTGGTGGCACCTTCGCGCCTGTCTCGCTGCTTTCGAT
AAGTCTCTAGCCATTTAAAATTTTTGATGACCTGCTGCGACGCTTTTTTTCTGGCAAGATAGTCTTGTAA
ATGCGGGCCAAGATCTGCACACTGGTATTTCGGTTTTTGGGGCCGCGGGCGGCGACGGGGCCCGTGCGTC
CCAGCGCACATGTTCGGCGAGGCGGGGCCTGCGAGCGCGGCCACCGAGAATCGGACGGGGGTAGTCTCAA
GCTGGCCGGCCTGCTCTGGTGCCTGGCCTCGCGCCGCCGTGTATCGCCCCGCCCTGGGCGGCAAGGCTGG
CCCGGTCGGCACCAGTTGCGTGAGCGGAAAGATGGCCGCTTCCCGGCCCTGCTGCAGGGAGCTCAAAATG
GAGGACGCGGCGCTCGGGAGAGCGGGCGGGTGAGTCACCCACACAAAGGAAAAGGGCCTTTCCGTCCTCA
GCCGTCGCTTCATGTGACTCCACGGAGTACCGGGCGCCGTCCAGGCACCTCGATTAGTTCTCGAGCTTTT
GGAGTACGTCGTCTTTAGGTTGGGGGGAGGGGTTTTATGCGATGGAGTTTCCCCACACTGAGTGGGTGGA
GACTGAAGTTAGGCCAGCTTGGCACTTGATGTAATTCTCCTTGGAATTTGCCCTTTTTGAGTTTGGATCT
TGGTTCATTCTCAAGCCTCAGACAGTGGTTCAAAGTTTTTTTCTTCCATTTCAGGTGTCGTGAGAAGGGC
GAATTCGACCCAAGTTTGTACAAAAAAGCAGGCTGGATCCAGGTGCCACCATGGTGAGCGAGCTGATTAA
GGAGAACATGCACATGAAGCTGTACATGGAGGGCACCGTGAACAACCACCACTTCAAGTGCACATCCGAG
GGCGAAGGCAAGCCCTACGAGGGCACCCAGACCATGAGAATCAAGGCGGTCGAGGGCGGCCCTCTCCCCT
TCGCCTTCGACATCCTGGCTACCAGCTTCATGTACGGCAGCAAAACCTTCATCAACCACACCCAGGGCAT
CCCCGACTTCTTTAAGCAGTCCTTCCCCGAGGGCTTCACATGGGAGAGAGTCACCACATACGAAGATGGG
GGCGTGCTGACCGCTACCCAGGACACCAGCCTCCAGGACGGCTGCCTCATCTACAACGTCAAGATCAGAG
GGGTGAACTTCCCATCCAACGGCCCTGTGATGCAGAAGAAAACACTCGGCTGGGAGGCCTCCACCGAGAC
ACTGTACCCCGCTGACGGCGGCCTGGAAGGCAGAGCCGACATGGCCCTGAAGCTCGTGGGCGGGGGCCAC
CTGATCTGCAACCTTAAGACCACATACAGATCCAAGAAACCCGCTAAGAACCTCAAGATGCCCGGCGTCT
ACTATGTGGACAGGAGACTGGAAAGAATCAAGGAGGCCGACAAAGAGACATACGTCGAGCAGCACGAGGT
GGCTGTGGCCAGATACTGCGACCTCCCTAGCAAACTGGGGCACAAACTTAATTGAGAATTCTACCACCCA
GCTTTCTTGTACAAAGTGGTACGTCTCAAGACCAGAGGTCTCTGCTTAAACCCCATGGACGTTTGCAGGG
GAGGTGGTGGACGTTTGCAGGGGAGGTGGTGGACGTTTGCAGGGGAGGTGGTGGACGTTTGCAGGGGAGG
TGGCAACCAGAAGAGACCTGTGCTTCACTCCTCAGGTGCAGGCTGCCTATCAGAAGGTGGTGGCTGGTGT
GGCCAATGCCCTGGCTCACAAATACCACTGAGATCTTTTTCCCTCTGCCAAAAATTATGGGGACATCATG
AAGCCCCTTGAGCATCTGACTTCTGGCTAATAAAGGAAATTTATTTTCATTGCAATAGTGTGTTGGAATT
TTTTGTGTCTCTCACTCGGAAGGACATATGGGAGGGCAAATCATTTAAAACATCAGAATGAGTATTTGGT
TTAGAGTTTGGCAACATATGCCCATATGCTGGCTGCCATGAACAAAGGTTGGCTATAAAGAGGTCATCAG
TATATGAAACAGCCCCCTGCTGTCCATTCCTTATTCCATAGAAAAGCCTTGACTTGAGGTTAGATTTTTT
TTATATTTTGTTTTGTGTTATTTTTTTCTTTAACATCCCTAAAATTTTCCTTACATGTTTTACTAGCCAG
ATTTTTCCTCCTCTCCTGACTACTCCCAGTCATAGCTGTCCCTCTTCTCTTATGGAGATCCCGAGCGGTG
CGTTTTTATGCTTGTAGTATTGTATAATGTTTTTAAGATCCAAGCTTCTGACCTCTTCTCTTCCTCCCAC
AGGGCCTCGAGACAATTGCATCGATGGTACCAGTGAAAGTCTGCAATGAATTCGAGTTGGCGCGCCTGTC
ATTCTAAATCTCTCTTTCAGCCTAAAGCTTTTTCCCCGTATCCCCCCAGGTGTCTGCAGGCTCAAAGAGC
AGCGAGAAGCGTTCAGAGGAAAGCGATCCCGTGCCACCTTCCCCGTGCCCGGGCTGTCCCCGCACGCTGC
CGGCTCGGGGATGCGGGGGGAGCGCCGGACCGGAGCGGAGCCCCGGGCGGCTCGCTGCTGCCCCCTAGCG
GGGGAGGGACGTAATTACATCCCTGGGGGCTTTGGGAGGGGGCTGTCCCCGTGAGCTCCCAGGCGCGCCT
GTCATTCTAAATCTCTCTTTCAGCCTAAAGCTTTTTCCCCGTATCCCCCCAGGTGTCTGCAGGCTCAAAG
AGCAGCGAGAAGCGTTCAGAGGAAAGCGATCCCGTGCCACCTTCCCCGTGCCCGGGCTGTCCCCGCACGC
TGCCGGCTCGGGGATGCGGGGGGAGCGCCGGACCGGAGCGGAGCCCCGGGCGGCTCGCTGCTGCCCCCTA
GCGGGGGAGGGACGTAATTACATCCCTGGGGGCTTTGGGGGGGGGCTGTCCCCGTGAGCTCCCAGGCGCG
CCAACTCGGTACCGTATCGATGTCGACGTTAACGCTAGTGATATCAACTTTGTATAGAAAAGTTGGCTCC
GAATTCGCCCTTGACAGCAGAGATCCAGTTTGGTTAATTAATTGGCTCCGGTGCCCGTCAGTGGGCAGAG
CGCACATCGCCCACAGTCCCCGAGAAGTTGTGGGGAGGGGTCGGCAATTGAACCGGTGCCTAGAGAAGGT
GGCGCGGGGTAAACTGGGAAAGTGATGTCGTGTACTGGCTCCGCCTTTTTCCCGAGGGTGGGGGAGAACC
GTATATAAGTGCAGTAGTCGCCGTGAACGTTCTTTTTCGCAACGGGTTTGCCGCCAGAACACAGGTAAGT
GCCGTGTGTGGTTCCCGCGGGCCTGGCCTCTTTACGGGTTATGGCCCTTGCGTGCCTTGAATTACTTCCA
CCTGGCTGCAGTACGTGATTCTTGATCCCGAGCTTCGGGTTGGAAGTGGGTGGGAGAGTTCGAGGCCTTG
CGCTTAAGGAGCCCCTTCGCCTCGTGCTTGAGTTGAGGCCTGGCCTGGGCGCTGGGGCCGCCGCGTGCGA
ATCTGGTGGCACCTTCGCGCCTGTCTCGCTGCTTTCGATAAGTCTCTAGCCATTTAAAATTTTTGATGAC
CTGCTGCGACGCTTTTTTTCTGGCAAGATAGTCTTGTAAATGCGGGCCAAGATCTGCACACTGGTATTTC
GGTTTTTGGGGCCGCGGGCGGCGACGGGGCCCGTGCGTCCCAGCGCACATGTTCGGCGAGGCGGGGCCTG
CGAGCGCGGCCACCGAGAATCGGACGGGGGTAGTCTCAAGCTGGCCGGCCTGCTCTGGTGCCTGGCCTCG
CGCCGCCGTGTATCGCCCCGCCCTGGGCGGCAAGGCTGGCCCGGTCGGCACCAGTTGCGTGAGCGGAAAG
ATGGCCGCTTCCCGGCCCTGCTGCAGGGAGCTCAAAATGGAGGACGCGGCGCTCGGGAGAGCGGGCGGGT
GAGTCACCCACACAAAGGAAAAGGGCCTTTCCGTCCTCAGCCGTCGCTTCATGTGACTCCACGGAGTACC
GGGCGCCGTCCAGGCACCTCGATTAGTTCTCGAGCTTTTGGAGTACGTCGTCTTTAGGTTGGGGGGAGGG
GTTTTATGCGATGGAGTTTCCCCACACTGAGTGGGTGGAGACTGAAGTTAGGCCAGCTTGGCACTTGATG
TAATTCTCCTTGGAATTTGCCCTTTTTGAGTTTGGATCTTGGTTCATTCTCAAGCCTCAGACAGTGGTTC
AAAGTTTTTTTCTTCCATTTCAGGTGTCGTGAGAAGGGCGAATTCGACCCAAGTTTGTACAAAAAAGCAG
GCTCGCCACCATGGTGAGCAAGGGCGAGGAGCTGTTCACCGGGGTGGTGCCCATCCTGGTCGAGCTGGAC
GGCGACGTAAACGGCCACAAGTTCAGCGTGAGGGGCGAGGGCGAGGGCGATGCCACCAACGGCAAGCTGA
CCCTGAAGTTCATCTGCACCACCGGCAAGCTGCCCGTGCCCTGGCCCACCCTCGTGACCACCCTGAGCCA
CGGCGTGCAGTGCTTCGCCCGCTACCCCGACCACATGAAGCAGCACGACTTCTTCAAGTCCGCCATGCCC
GAAGGCTACGTCCAGGAGCGCACCATCTTCTTCAAGGACGACGGCACCTACAAGACCCGCGCCGAGGTGA
AGTTCGAGGGCGACACCCTAGTGAACCGCATCGAGCTGAAGGGCGTCGACTTCAAGGAGGACGGCAACAT
CCTGGGGCACAAGCTGGAGTACAACTTCAACAGCCACAACATCTATATCATGGCCGTCAAGCAGAAGAAC
GGCATCAAGGTGAACTTCAAGATCCGCCACAACGTGGAGGACGGCAGCGTGCAGCTCGCCGACCACTACC
AGCAGAACACCCCCATCGGCGACGGCCCCGTGCTGCTGCCCGACAGCCACTACCTGAGCACCCAGTCCGT
GCTGAGCAAAGACCCCAACGAGAAGCGCGATCACATGGTCCTGCTGGAGTTCCGCACCGCCGCCGGGATC
ACTCTCGGCATGGACGAGCTGTACAAGTAATACCACCCAGCTTTCTTGTACAAAGTGGTACGCGTGAATT
CACTCCTCAGGTGCAGGCTGCCTATCAGAAGGTGGTGGCTGGTGTGGCCAATGCCCTGGCTCACAAATAC
CACTGAGATCTTTTTCCCTCTGCCAAAAATTATGGGGACATCATGAAGCCCCTTGAGCATCTGACTTCTG
GCTAATAAAGGAAATTTATTTTCATTGCAATAGTGTGTTGGAATTTTTTGTGTCTCTCACTCGGAAGGAC
ATATGGGAGGGCAAATCATTTAAAACATCAGAATGAGTATTTGGTTTAGAGTTTGGCAACATATGCCCAT
ATGCTGGCTGCCATGAACAAAGGTTGGCTATAAAGAGGTCATCAGTATATGAAACAGCCCCCTGCTGTCC
ATTCCTTATTCCATAGAAAAGCCTTGACTTGAGGTTAGATTTTTTTTATATTTTGTTTTGTGTTATTTTT
TTCTTTAACATCCCTAAAATTTTCCTTACATGTTTTACTAGCCAGATTTTTCCTCCTCTCCTGACTACTC
CCAGTCATAGCTGTCCCTCTTCTCTTATGGAGATCCCTCGACCTGCAGCCCAAGCTTGGCGTAATCATGG
TCATAGCTGTTTCCTGTGTGAAATTGTTATCCGCTCACAATTCCACACAACATACGAGCCGGAAGCATAA
AGTGTAAAGCCTGGGGTGCCTAATGAGTGAGCTAACTCACATTAATTGCGTTGCGCTCACTGCCCGCTTT
CCAGTCGGGAAACCTGTCGTGCCAGCGGATCGACAGTACTAAGCTTGGTCTAATACCCAATCTCTCGTCT
TATCCAGATGTTTTATACGCCTCTGGCCCGTGTCTCAAAATCTCTGATGTTACATTGCACAAGATAAAAT
AATATCATCATGAACAATAAAACTGTCTGCTTACATAAACAGTAATACAAGGGGTGTTATGAGCCATATT
CAACGGGAAACGTCGAGGCCGCGATTAAATTCCAACATGGATGCTGATTTATATGGGTATAAATGGGCTC
GCGATAATGTCGGGCAATCAGGTGCGACAATCTATCGCTTGTATGGGAAGCCCGATGCGCCAGAGTTGTT
TCTGAAACATGGCAAAGGTAGCGTTGCCAATGATGTTACAGATGAGATGGTCAGACTAAACTGGCTGACG
GAATTTATGCCTCTTCCGACCATCAAGCATTTTATCCGTACTCCTGATGATGCATGGTTACTCACCACTG
CGATCCCCGGAAAAACAGCATTCCAGGTATTAGAAGAATATCCTGATTCAGGTGAAAATATTGTTGATGC
GCTGGCAGTGTTCCTGCGCCGGTTGCATTCGATTCCTGTTTGTAATTGTCCTTTTAACAGCGATCGCGTA
TTTCGTCTCGCTCAGGCGCAATCACGAATGAATAACGGTTTGGTTGATGCGAGTGATTTTGATGACGAGC
GTAATGGCTGGCCTGTTGAACAAGTCTGGAAAGAAATGCATAAACTTTTGCCATTCTCACCGGATTCAGT
CGTCACTCATGGTGATTTCTCACTTGATAACCTTATTTTTGACGAGGGGAAATTAATAGGTTGTATTGAT
GTTGGACGAGTCGGAATCGCAGACCGATACCAGGATCTTGCCATCCTATGGAACTGCCTCGGTGAGTTTT
CTCCTTCATTACAGAAACGGCTTTTTCAAAAATATGGTATTGATAATCCTGATATGAATAAATTGCAGTT
TCATTTGATGCTCGATGAGTTTTTCTAATCAGAATTGGTTAATTGGTTGTAACACTGGCAGAGCATTACG
CTGACTTGACGGGACGGCGCAAGCTCATGACCAAAATCCCTTAACGTGAGTTACGCGTCGTTCCACTGAG
CGTCAGAGGTATCACTAGTATTACAGAGGTAAGTTATAACAGTCGCCTAACCC
Features (pLannotate 1.2.2; 28 found; start..end, strand, type, name):
     87..675     -  rep_origin     ori: high-copy-number ColE1/pMB1/pBR322/pUC origin of replication
    846..1706    -  CDS            AmpR: β-lactamase; bla; confers resistance to ampicillin, carbenicillin, and related antibiotics
   1707..1778    -  promoter       AmpR promoter: bla
   1857..2456    +  CDS            PuroR: puromycin N-acetyltransferase; pac from Streptomyces alboniger; confers resistance to puromycin
   2461..2541    +  CDS            HBB (fragment): HBB_PONPY - Experimental evidence at transcript level: Swiss-Prot protein existence level 2. Involved in oxygen transport from the lung to the various peripheral tissues. From Pongo pygmaeus (Bornean orangutan).
   2612..2667    +  polyA_signal   β-globin poly(A) signal: rabbit β-globin polyadenylation signal (Gil and Proudfoot, 1987)
   3646..3666    +  protein_bind   attB4: mutant version of attB; core recombination site for the Gateway® BP reaction BP Clonase™
   3734..3945    +  promoter       EF-1α core promoter: core promoter for human elongation factor EF-1α
   3946..4884    +  intron         EF-1α intron A: intron upstream of the start codon of human EF-1α
   4911..4931    +  protein_bind   attB1: mutant version of attB; core recombination site for the Gateway® BP reaction BP Clonase™
   4951..5646    +  CDS            mKate2: mKate2 is a basic (constitutively fluorescent) red fluorescent protein published in 2009, derived from Entacmaea quadricolor. It is reported to be a rapidly-maturing monomer with moderate acid sensitivity.
   5666..5690    -  protein_bind   attB2: mutant version of attB; recombination site for the Gateway® BP reaction BP Clonase™
   5834..5908    +  CDS            HBB (fragment): HBB_PONPY - Experimental evidence at transcript level: Swiss-Prot protein existence level 2. Involved in oxygen transport from the lung to the various peripheral tissues. From Pongo pygmaeus (Bornean orangutan).
   5979..6034    +  polyA_signal   β-globin poly(A) signal: rabbit β-globin polyadenylation signal (Gil and Proudfoot, 1987)
   6418..6443    +  misc_feature   SA: splice acceptor site
   7115..7135    +  protein_bind   attB4: mutant version of attB; core recombination site for the Gateway® BP reaction BP Clonase™
   7203..7414    +  promoter       EF-1α core promoter: core promoter for human elongation factor EF-1α
   7415..8353    +  intron         EF-1α intron A: intron upstream of the start codon of human EF-1α
   8380..8400    +  protein_bind   attB1: mutant version of attB; core recombination site for the Gateway® BP reaction BP Clonase™
   8411..9127    +  CDS            EBFP2: EBFP2 is a basic (constitutively fluorescent) blue fluorescent protein published in 2007, derived from Aequorea victoria. It is reported to be a rapidly-maturing monomer with moderate acid sensitivity.
   9135..9159    -  protein_bind   attB2: mutant version of attB; recombination site for the Gateway® BP reaction BP Clonase™
   9163..9243    +  CDS            HBB (fragment): HBB_PONPY - Experimental evidence at transcript level: Swiss-Prot protein existence level 2. Involved in oxygen transport from the lung to the various peripheral tissues. From Pongo pygmaeus (Bornean orangutan).
   9314..9369    +  polyA_signal   β-globin poly(A) signal: rabbit β-globin polyadenylation signal (Gil and Proudfoot, 1987)
   9752..9774    -  protein_bind   lac operator (fragment): The lac repressor binds to the lac operator to inhibit transcription in E. coli. This inhibition can be relieved by adding lactose or isopropyl-β-D-thiogalactopyranoside (IPTG). lac repressor encoded by lacI
   9778..9808    -  promoter       lac promoter: promoter for the E. coli lac operon
   9823..9844    -  protein_bind   CAP binding site: CAP binding activates transcription in the presence of cAMP. E. coli catabolite activator protein
   9857..9896    -  CDS            lacI (fragment): lac repressor; lacI; The lac repressor binds to the lac operator to inhibit transcription in E. coli. This inhibition can be relieved by adding lactose or isopropyl-β-D-thiogalactopyranoside (IPTG).
  10069..10878   +  CDS            KanR: aminoglycoside phosphotransferase; aph(3')-Ia; confers resistance to kanamycin in bacteria or G418 (Geneticin®) in eukaryotes
