[The description below was written by a language model from this plasmid's Addgene catalogue record and pLannotate feature annotations shown in this document.]
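Description:
LSB-hsa-miR-1306-5p is an 11 kb mammalian expression plasmid built on the Low Sensor Backbone (LSB), designed as a two-colour fluorescent reporter of microRNA activity. It is propagated in E. coli from a high-copy ColE1/pUC-type origin and carries both a β-lactamase gene (ampicillin) and an aminoglycoside phosphotransferase gene (kanamycin), with dual selection listed in the record. A fragmentary lac promoter/operator region is also annotated as a backbone remnant.

The payload consists of two parallel transcription units, each driven by the human EF-1α core promoter with its intron A and terminated by a rabbit β-globin polyadenylation signal. Each is flanked by attB4, attB1 and attB2 scars, which suggest the units originated from Gateway recombination, although the record lists Gibson cloning for the insert. The first unit encodes the red fluorescent protein mKate2 and, according to the catalogue entry, carries a target site for human miR-1306-5p in its 3' UTR. This site is not separately annotated in the feature table but would fall between the mKate2 coding sequence and its poly(A) signal. The second unit encodes the blue protein EBFP2 without the target and serves as an internal normaliser. When miR-1306-5p is active in transfected cells, mKate2 is repressed relative to EBFP2, so the red-to-blue ratio reports miRNA activity.

A puromycin N-acetyltransferase gene with its own β-globin poly(A) allows puromycin selection in mammalian cells, although no promoter for it is annotated. The depositor notes that the repeated poly(A) elements make the plasmid inherently unstable, and that small insertions flanking the puromycin coding region differ from the deposited sequence without affecting selection.
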