Addgene plasmid #103213: LSB-hsa-miR-1306-5p
Purpose: Used to sense miRNA activity using fluorescence based tools. hsa-miR-1306-5p target in 3' UTR of of mKate. miRNA activity can be measured by the repression of mKate2 relative to EBFP2 fluorescent proteins . Plasmid is inherently unstable; please see Depositor Comments
Depositing lab: Ron Weiss. Depositing organization: Massachusetts Institute of Technology. Publication: A mixed antagonistic/synergistic miRNA repression model enables accurate predictions of multi-input miRNA sensor activity. Gam JJ, Babb J, Weiss R. Nat Commun. 2018 Jun 22;9(1):2430. doi: 10.1038/s41467-018-04575-0. PubMed 29934631.
Backbone
  Vector backbone: Low Sensor Backbone (LSB)
  Vector type: Mammalian Expression, Synthetic Biology
Growth in bacteria
  Bacterial resistance: Ampicillin and Kanamycin, 100 & 50 μg/mL
  Growth temperature: 30°C
  Growth strain: NEB Stable
  Copy number: High Copy
Gene/Insert
  Gene/Insert name: hsa-miR-1306-5p target
  Species: H. sapiens (human)
  Entrez Gene: MIR1306 (a.k.a. MIRN1306, hsa-mir-1306, mir-1306)
  Promoter: EF-1a
  Cloning method: Gibson Cloning
Terms and licenses: Academic/Nonprofit Terms; Industry Terms: Not Available to Industry
Depositor comments: Please note that this plasmid is inherently unstable due to a repeating poly A element. We recommend performing a diagnostic digest on multiple colonies upon receipt. The depositors would like to note the presence of several discrepancies between the depositor sequence and physical plasmid sequence. In particular, the sequences upstream and downstream of the puromycin coding region have 10 bp insertions which do not affect the ability to perform puromycin selection. The sequences for those regions within the physical plasmids are as follows: Upstream of Puro: GAATTCGACCGCCTGTCTCAAGGTGCCACC; Downstream of Puro: GCTTTGAGACTACGCGTGAATTCACTCCTC.
How to cite: LSB-hsa-miR-1306-5p was a gift from Ron Weiss (Addgene plasmid # 103213 ; http://n2t.net/addgene:103213 ; RRID:Addgene_103213)
