>Addgene plasmid #103213 | LSB-hsa-miR-1306-5p | depositor partial sequence | sequence record 195476 | hsa-miR-1306-5p target
TGGACGTTTGCAGGGGAGGTGG
