>Addgene plasmid #103213 | LSB-hsa-miR-1306-5p | addgene partial sequence | sequence record 255798 | mKate2-F 5'-ACCCGCTAAGAACCTCAAGA-3'
GAGGCCGACAAAGAGACATACGTCGAGCAGCACGAGGTGGCTGTGGCCAGATACTGCGACCTCCCTAGCA
AACTGGGGCACAAACTTAATTGAGAATTCTACCACCCAGCTTTCTTGTACAAAGTGGTACGTCTCAAGAC
CAGAGGTCTCTGCTTAAACCCCATGGACGTTTGCAGGGGAGGTGGTGGACGTTTGCAGGGGAGGTGGTGG
ACGTTTGCAGGGGAGGTGGTGGACGTTTGCAGGGGAGGTGGCAACCAGAAGAGACCTGTGCTTCACTCCT
CAGGTGCAGGCTGCCTATCAGAAGGTGGTGGCTGGTGTGGCCAATGCCCTGGCTCACAAATACCACTGAG
ATCTTTTTCCCTCTGCCAAAAATTATGGGGACATCATGAAGCCCCTTGAGCATCTGACTTCTGGCTAATA
AAGGAAATTTATTTTCATTGCAATAGTGTGTTGGAATTTTTTGTGTCTCTCACTCGGAAGGACATATGGG
AGGGCAAATCATTTAAAACATCAGAATGAGTATTTGGTTTAGAGTTTGGCAACATATGCCCATATGCTGG
CTGCCATGAACAAAGGTTGGCTATAAAGAGGTCATCAGTATATGAAACAGCCCCCTGCTGTCCATTCCTT
ATTCCATA
